>Addgene plasmid #76538 | TRRAP gRNA (BRDN0001148174) | addgene full sequence | sequence record 186028 | Addgene Assembled Sequence
CCCGGGTGCAAAGATGGATAAAGTTTTAAACAGAGAGGAATCTTTGCAGCTAATGGACCTTCTAGGTCTT
GAAAGGAGTGGGAATTGGCTCCGGTGCCCGTCAGTGGGCAGAGCGCACATCGCCCACAGTCCCCGAGAAG
TTGGGGGGAGGGGTCGGCAATTGATCCGGTGCCTAGAGAAGGTGGCGCGGGGTAAACTGGGAAAGTGATG
TCGTGTACTGGCTCCGCCTTTTTCCCGAGGGTGGGGGAGAACCGTATATAAGTGCAGTAGTCGCCGTGAA
CGTTCTTTTTCGCAACGGGTTTGCCGCCAGAACACAGGTAAGTGCCGTGTGTGGTTCCCGCGGGCCTGGC
CTCTTTACGGGTTATGGCCCTTGCGTGCCTTGAATTACTTCCACCTGGCTGCAGTACGTGATTCTTGATC
CCGAGCTTCGGGTTGGAAGTGGGTGGGAGAGTTCGAGGCCTTGCGCTTAAGGAGCCCCTTCGCCTCGTGC
TTGAGTTGAGGCCTGGCCTGGGCGCTGGGGCCGCCGCGTGCGAATCTGGTGGCACCTTCGCGCCTGTCTC
GCTGCTTTCGATAAGTCTCTAGCCATTTAAAATTTTTGATGACCTGCTGCGACGCTTTTTTTCTGGCAAG
ATAGTCTTGTAAATGCGGGCCAAGATCTGCACACTGGTATTTCGGTTTTTGGGGCCGCGGGCGGCGACGG
GGCCCGTGCGTCCCAGCGCACATGTTCGGCGAGGCGGGGCCTGCGAGCGCGGCCACCGAGAATCGGACGG
GGGTAGTCTCAAGCTGGCCGGCCTGCTCTGGTGCCTGGCCTCGCGCCGCCGTGTATCGCCCCGCCCTGGG
CGGCAAGGCTGGCCCGGTCGGCACCAGTTGCGTGAGCGGAAAGATGGCCGCTTCCCGGCCCTGCTGCAGG
GAGCTCAAAATGGAGGACGCGGCGCTCGGGAGAGCGGGCGGGTGAGTCACCCACACAAAGGAAAAGGGCC
TTTCCGTCCTCAGCCGTCGCTTCATGTGACTCCACGGAGTACCGGGCGCCGTCCAGGCACCTCGATTAGT
TCTCGAGCTTTTGGAGTACGTCGTCTTTAGGTTGGGGGGAGGGGTTTTATGCGATGGAGTTTCCCCACAC
TGAGTGGGTGGAGACTGAAGTTAGGCCAGCTTGGCACTTGATGTAATTCTCCTTGGAATTTGCCCTTTTT
GAGTTTGGATCTTGGTTCATTCTCAAGCCTCAGACAGTGGTTCAAAGTTTTTTTCTTCCATTTCAGGTGT
CGTGACGTACGGCCACCATGACCGAGTACAAGCCCACGGTGCGCCTCGCCACCCGCGACGACGTCCCCAG
GGCCGTACGCACCCTCGCCGCCGCGTTCGCCGACTACCCCGCCACGCGCCACACCGTCGATCCGGACCGC
CACATCGAGCGGGTCACCGAGCTGCAAGAACTCTTCCTCACGCGCGTCGGGCTCGACATCGGCAAGGTGT
GGGTCGCGGACGACGGCGCCGCCGTGGCGGTCTGGACCACGCCGGAGAGCGTCGAAGCGGGGGCGGTGTT
CGCCGAGATCGGCCCGCGCATGGCCGAGTTGAGCGGTTCCCGGCTGGCCGCGCAGCAACAGATGGAAGGC
CTCCTGGCGCCGCACCGGCCCAAGGAGCCCGCGTGGTTCCTGGCCACCGTCGGAGTCTCGCCCGACCACC
AGGGCAAGGGTCTGGGCAGCGCCGTCGTGCTCCCCGGAGTGGAGGCGGCCGAGCGCGCCGGGGTGCCCGC
CTTCCTGGAGACCTCCGCGCCCCGCAACCTCCCCTTCTACGAGCGGCTCGGCTTCACCGTCACCGCCGAC
GTCGAGGTGCCCGAAGGACCGCGCACCTGGTGCATGACCCGCAAGCCCGGTGCCTGAACGCGTTAAGTCG
ACAATCAACCTCTGGATTACAAAATTTGTGAAAGATTGACTGGTATTCTTAACTATGTTGCTCCTTTTAC
GCTATGTGGATACGCTGCTTTAATGCCTTTGTATCATGCTATTGCTTCCCGTATGGCTTTCATTTTCTCC
TCCTTGTATAAATCCTGGTTGCTGTCTCTTTATGAGGAGTTGTGGCCCGTTGTCAGGCAACGTGGCGTGG
TGTGCACTGTGTTTGCTGACGCAACCCCCACTGGTTGGGGCATTGCCACCACCTGTCAGCTCCTTTCCGG
GACTTTCGCTTTCCCCCTCCCTATTGCCACGGCGGAACTCATCGCCGCCTGCCTTGCCCGCTGCTGGACA
GGGGCTCGGCTGTTGGGCACTGACAATTCCGTGGTGTTGTCGGGGAAATCATCGTCCTTTCCTTGGCTGC
TCGCCTGTGTTGCCACCTGGATTCTGCGCGGGACGTCCTTCTGCTACGTCCCTTCGGCCCTCAATCCAGC
GGACCTTCCTTCCCGCGGCCTGCTGCCGGCTCTGCGGCCTCTTCCGCGTCTTCGCCTTCGCCCTCAGACG
AGTCGGATCTCCCTTTGGGCCGCCTCCCCGCGTCGACTTTAAGACCAATGACTTACAAGGCAGCTGTAGA
TCTTAGCCACTTTTTAAAAGAAAAGGGGGGACTGGAAGGGCTAATTCACTCCCAACGAAGACAAGATCTG
CTTTTTGCTTGTACTGGGTCTCTCTGGTTAGACCAGATCTGAGCCTGGGAGCTCTCTGGCTAACTAGGGA
ACCCACTGCTTAAGCCTCAATAAAGCTTGCCTTGAGTGCTTCAAGTAGTGTGTGCCCGTCTGTTGTGTGA
CTCTGGTAACTAGAGATCCCTCAGACCCTTTTAGTCAGTGTGGAAAATCTCTAGCAGTACGTATAGTAGT
TCATGTCATCTTATTATTCAGTATTTATAACTTGCAAAGAAATGAATATCAGAGAGTGAGAGGAACTTGT
TTATTGCAGCTTATAATGGTTACAAATAAAGCAATAGCATCACAAATTTCACAAATAAAGCATTTTTTTC
ACTGCATTCTAGTTGTGGTTTGTCCAAACTCATCAATGTATCTTATCATGTCTGGCTCTAGCTATCCCGC
CCCTAACTCCGCCCATCCCGCCCCTAACTCCGCCCAGTTCCGCCCATTCTCCGCCCCATGGCTGACTAAT
TTTTTTTATTTATGCAGAGGCCGAGGCCGCCTCGGCCTCTGAGCTATTCCAGAAGTAGTGAGGAGGCTTT
TTTGGAGGCCTAGGGACGTACCCAATTCGCCCTATAGTGAGTCGTATTACGCGCGCTCACTGGCCGTCGT
TTTACAACGTCGTGACTGGGAAAACCCTGGCGTTACCCAACTTAATCGCCTTGCAGCACATCCCCCTTTC
GCCAGCTGGCGTAATAGCGAAGAGGCCCGCACCGATCGCCCTTCCCAACAGTTGCGCAGCCTGAATGGCG
AATGGG
[124 nt withheld, positions 3367-3490]
C
[91 nt withheld, positions 3492-3582]
A
[49 nt withheld, positions 3584-3632]
CCTTTGACGTTGGAGTCCACGTTCTTT
[37 nt withheld, positions 3660-3696]
ACCCTATCTCGGTCTATTCTTTTGATTTATAAGGGATTTTGCCGATTTCGGCCTATTGGTTAAAAAATGA
GCTGATTTAACAAAAATTTAACGCGAATTTTAACAAAATATTAACGCTTACAATTTAGGTGGCACTTTTC
GGGGAAATGTGCGCGGAACCCCTATTTGTTTATTTTTCTAAATACATTCAAATATGTATCCGCTCATGAG
ACAATAACCCTGATAAATGCTTCAATAATATTGAAAAAGGAAGAGTATGAGTATTCAACATTTCCGTGTC
GCCCTTATTCCCTTTTTTGCGGCATTTTGCCTTCCTGTTTTTGCTCACCCAGAAACGCTGGTGAAAGTAA
AAGATGCTGAAGATCAGTTGGGTGCACGAGTGGGTTACATCGAACTGGATCTCAACAGCGGTAAGATCCT
TGAGAGTTTTCGCCCCGAAGAACGTTTTCCAATGATGAGCACTTTTAAAGTTCTGCTATGTGGCGCGGTA
TTATCCCGTATTGACGCCGGGCAAGAGCAACTCGGTCGCCGCATACACTATTCTCAGAATGACTTGGTTG
AGTACTCACCAGTCACAGAAAAGCATCTTACGGATGGCATGACAGTAAGAGAATTATGCAGTGCTGCCAT
AACCATGAGTGATAACACTGCGGCCAACTTACTTCTGACAACGATCGGAGGACCGAAGGAGCTAACCGCT
TTTTTGCACAACATGGGGGATCATGTAACTCGCCTTGATCGTTGGGAACCGGAGCTGAATGAAGCCATAC
CAAACGACGAGCGTGACACCACGATGCCTGTAGCAATGGCAACAACGTTGCGCAAACTATTAACTGGCGA
ACTACTTACTCTAGCTTCCCGGCAACAATTAATAGACTGGATGGAGGCGGATAAAGTTGCAGGACCACTT
CTGCGCTCGGCCCTTCCGGCTGGCTGGTTTATTGCTGATAAATCTGGAGCCGGTGAGCGTGGGTCTCGCG
GTATCATTGCAGCACTGGGGCCAGATGGTAAGCCCTCCCGTATCGTAGTTATCTACACGACGGGGAGTCA
GGCAACTATGGATGAACGAAATAGACAGATCGCTGAGATAGGTGCCTCACTGATTAAGCATTGGTAACTG
TCAGACCAAGTTTACTCATATATACTTTAGATTGATTTAAAACTTCATTTTTAATTTAAAAGGATCTAGG
TGAAGATCCTTTTTGATAATCTCATGACCAAAATCCCTTAACGTGAGTTTTCGTTCCACTGAGCGTCAGA
CCCCGTAGAAAAGATCAAAGGATCTTCTTGAGATCCTTTTTTTCTGCGCGTAATCTGCTGCTTGCAAACA
AAAAAACCACCGCTACCAGCGGTGGTTTGTTTGCCGGATCAAGAGCTACCAACTCTTTTTCCGAAGGTAA
CTGGCTTCAGCAGAGCGCAGATACCAAATACTGTTCTTCTAGTGTAGCCGTAGTTAGGCCACCACTTCAA
GAACTCTGTAGCACCGCCTACATACCTCGCTCTGCTAATCCTGTTACCAGTGGCTGCTGCCAGTGGCGAT
AAGTCGTGTCTTACCGGGTTGGACTCAAGACGATAGTTACCGGATAAGGCGCAGCGGTCGGGCTGAACGG
GGGGTTCGTGCACACAGCCCAGCTTGGAGCGAACGACCTACACCGAACTGAGATACCTACAGCGTGAGCT
ATGAGAAAGCGCCACGCTTCCCGAAGGGAGAAAGGCGGACAGGTATCCGGTAAGCGGCAGGGTCGGAACA
GGAGAGCGCACGAGGGAGCTTCCAGGGGGAAACGCCTGGTATCTTTATAGTCCTGTCGGGTTTCGCCACC
TCTGACTTGAGCGTCGATTTTTGTGATGCTCGTCAGGGGGGCGGAGCCTATGGAAAAACGCCAGCAACGC
GGCCTTTTTACGGTTCCTGGCCTTTTGCTGGCCTTTTGCTCACATGTTCTTTCCTGCGTTATCCCCTGAT
TCTGTGGATAACCGTATTACCGCCTTTGAGTGAGCTGATACCGCTCGCCGCAGCCGAACGACCGAGCGCA
GCGAGTCAGTGAGCGAGGAAGCGGAAGAGCGCCCAATACGCAAACCGCCTCTCCCCGCGCGTTGGCCGAT
TCATTAATGCAGCTGGCACGACAGGTTTCCCGACTGGAAAGCGGGCAGTGAGCGCAACGCAATTAATGTG
AGTTAGCTCACTCATTAGGCACCCCAGGCTTTACACTTTATGCTTCCGGCTCGTATGTTGTGTGGAATTG
TGAGCGGATAACAATTTCACACAGGAAACAGCTATGACCATGATTACGCCAAGCGCGCAATTAACCCTCA
CTAAAGGGAACAAAAGCTGGAGCTGCAAGCTTAATGTAGTCTTATGCAATACTCTTGTAGTCTTGCAACA
TGGTAACGATGAGTTAGCAACATGCCTTACAAGGAGAGAAAAAGCACCGTGCATGCCGATTGGTGGAAGT
AAGGTGGTACGATCGTGCCTTATTAGGAAGGCAACAGACGGGTCTGACATGGATTGGACGAACCACTGAA
TTGCCGCATTGCAGAGATATTGTATTTAAGTGCCTAGCTCGATACATAAACGGGTCTCTCTGGTTAGACC
AGATCTGAGCCTGGGAGCTCTCTGGCTAACTAGGGAACCCACTGCTTAAGCCTCAATAAAGCTTGCCTTG
AGTGCTTCAAGTAGTGTGTGCCCGTCTGTTGTGTGACTCTGGTAACTAGAGATCCCTCAGACCCTTTTAG
TCAGTGTGGAAAATCTCTAGCAGTGGCGCCCGAACAGGGACTTGAAAGCGAAAGGGAAACCAGAGGAGCT
CTCTCGACGCAGGACTCGGCTTGCTGAAGCGCGCACGGCAAGAGGCGAGGGGCGGCGACTGGTGAGTACG
CCAAAAATTTTGACTAGCGGAGGCTAGAAGGAGAGAGATGGGTGCGAGAGCGTCAGTATTAAGCGGGGGA
GAATTAGATCGCGATGGGAAAAAATTCGGTTAAGGCCAGGGGGAAAGAAAAAATATAAATTAAAACATAT
AGTATGGGCAAGCAGGGAGCTAGAACGATTCGCAGTTAATCCTGGCCTGTTAGAAACATCAGAAGGCTGT
AGACAAATACTGGGACAGCTACAACCATCCCTTCAGACAGGATCAGAAGAACTTAGATCATTATATAATA
CAGTAGCAACCCTCTATTGTGTGCATCAAAGGATAGAGATAAAAGACACCAAGGAAGCTTTAGACAAGAT
AGAGGAAGAGCAAAACAAAAGTAAGACCACCGCACAGCAAGCGGCCGCTGATCTTCAGACCTGGAGGAGG
AGATATGAGGGACAATTGGAGAAGTGAATTATATAAATATAAAGTAGTAAAAATTGAACCATTAGGAGTA
GCACCCACCAAGGCAAAGAGAAGAGTGGTGCAGAGAGAAAAAAGAGCAGTGGGAATAGGAGCTTTGTTCC
TTGGGTTCTTGGGAGCAGCAGGAAGCACTATGGGCGCAGCGTCAATGACGCTGACGGTACAGGCCAGACA
ATTATTGTCTGGTATAGTGCAGCAGCAGAACAATTTGCTGAGGGCTATTGAGGCGCAACAGCATCTGTTG
CAACTCACAGTCTGGGGCATCAAGCAGCTCCAGGCAAGAATCCTGGCTGTGGAAAGATACCTAAAGGATC
AACAGCTCCTGGGGATTTGGGGTTGCTCTGGAAAACTCATTTGCACCACTGCTGTGCCTTGGAATGCTAG
TTGGAGTAATAAATCTCTGGAACAGATTTGGAATCACACGACCTGGATGGAGTGGGACAGAGAAATTAAC
AATTACACAAGCTTAATACACTCCTTAATTGAAGAATCGCAAAACCAGCAAGAAAAGAATGAACAAGAAT
TATTGGAATTAGATAAATGGGCAAGTTTGTGGAATTGGTTTAACATAACAAATTGGCTGTGGTATATAAA
ATTATTCATAATGATAGTAGGAGGCTTGGTAGGTTTAAGAATAGTTTTTGCTGTACTTTCTATAGTGAAT
AGAGTTAGGCAGGGATATTCACCATTATCGTTTCAGACCCACCTCCCAACCCCGAGGGGACCCAGAGAGG
GCCTATTTCCCATGATTCCTTCATATTTGCATATACGATACAAGGCTGTTAGAGAGATAATTAGAATTAA
TTTGACTGTAAACACAAAGATATTAGTACAAAATACGTGACGTAGAAAGTAATAATTTCTTGGGTAGTTT
GCAGTTTTAAAATTATGTTTTAAAATGGACTATCATATGCTTACCGTAACTTGAAAGTATTTCGATTTCT
TGGCTTTATATATCTTGTGGAAAGGACGAAACACCGTGGTGTCAAGACAATCACGTGTTTTAGAGCTAGA
AATAGCAAGTTAAAATAAGGCTAGTCCGTTATCAACTTGAAAAAGTGGCACCGAGTCGGTGCTTTTTTAA
GCTTGGCGTAACTAGATCTTGAGACAAATGGCAGTATTCATCCACAATTTTAAAAGAAAAGGGGGGATTG
GGGGGTACAGTGCAGGGGAAAGAATAGTAGACATAATAGCAACAGACATACAAACTAAAGAATTACAAAA
ACAAATTACAAAAATTCAAAATTTTCGGGTTTATTACAGGGACAGCAGAGATCCACTTTGGCGCCGGCTC
GAGGGGG
Features (pLannotate 1.2.2; 29 found; start..end, strand, type, name):
     14..80      +  CDS            small t antigen (fragment): SV40 (simian virus 40) small t antigen
    106..317     +  promoter       EF-1α core promoter: core promoter for human elongation factor EF-1α
    318..1256    +  intron         EF-1α intron A: intron upstream of the start codon of human EF-1α
   1278..1877    +  CDS            PuroR (fragment): puromycin N-acetyltransferase; pac from Streptomyces; confers resistance to puromycin
   1893..2481    +  misc_feature   WPRE: woodchuck hepatitis virus posttranscriptional regulatory element
   2532..2551    +  misc_feature   cPPT/CTS (fragment): central polypurine tract and central termination sequence of HIV-1
   2553..2786    +  LTR            3' LTR (ΔU3): self-inactivating 3' long terminal repeat (LTR) from HIV-1
   2864..2985    +  polyA_signal   SV40 poly(A) signal: SV40 polyadenylation signal
   3025..3160    +  rep_origin     SV40 ori: SV40 origin of replication
   3181..3199    -  promoter       T7 promoter: promoter for bacteriophage T7 RNA polymerase
   3207..3362    +  CDS            lacZα (fragment): LacZα fragment of β-galactosidase; lacZ fragment
   3367..3795    +  rep_origin     f1 ori (sequence partly withheld): f1 bacteriophage origin of replication; arrow indicates direction of (+) strand synthesis
   3848..3952    +  promoter       AmpR promoter: bla
   3953..4813    +  CDS            AmpR: β-lactamase; bla; confers resistance to ampicillin, carbenicillin, and related antibiotics
   4984..5572    +  rep_origin     ori: high-copy-number ColE1/pMB1/pBR322/pUC origin of replication
   5755..5847    +  CDS            lacI (fragment): lac repressor; lacI; The lac repressor binds to the lac operator to inhibit transcription in E. coli. This inhibition can be relieved by adding lactose or isopropyl-β-D-thiogalactopyranoside (IPTG).
   5860..5881    +  protein_bind   CAP binding site: CAP binding activates transcription in the presence of cAMP. E. coli catabolite activator protein
   5896..5926    +  promoter       lac promoter: promoter for the E. coli lac operon
   5934..5950    +  protein_bind   lac operator: The lac repressor binds to the lac operator to inhibit transcription in E. coli. This inhibition can be relieved by adding lactose or isopropyl-β-D-thiogalactopyranoside (IPTG). lac repressor encoded by lacI
   5995..6013    +  promoter       T3 promoter: promoter for bacteriophage T3 RNA polymerase
   6041..6267    +  promoter       RSV promoter: Rous sarcoma virus enhancer/promoter
   6268..6448    +  LTR            5' LTR (truncated): truncated 5' long terminal repeat (LTR) from HIV-1
   6495..6620    +  misc_feature   HIV-1 Ψ: packaging signal of human immunodeficiency virus type 1
   6604..6967    +  CDS            HIV-1 gag (fragment): gag protein from human immunodeficiency virus 1; gag
   7113..7346    +  misc_feature   RRE: The Rev response element (RRE) of HIV-1 allows for Rev-dependent mRNA export from the nucleus to the cytoplasm.
   7723..7749    +  CDS            Rev (fragment): human immunodeficiency virus 1 (HIV-1) Rev protein; rev; enhances nuclear export of unspliced and incompletely spliced viral mRNAs
   7753..7993    +  promoter       U6 promoter: RNA polymerase III promoter for human U6 snRNA
   8023..8098    +  misc_RNA       gRNA scaffold: guide RNA scaffold for the Streptococcus pyogenes CRISPR/Cas9 system
   8154..8271    +  misc_feature   cPPT/CTS: central polypurine tract and central termination sequence of HIV-1
