[The description below was written by a language model from this plasmid's Addgene catalogue record and pLannotate feature annotations shown in this document.]
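Description:
TRRAP gRNA (BRDN0001148174) is a third-generation lentiviral CRISPR guide plasmid of 8,323 nt built on the lentiGuide-Puro backbone. It expresses a single guide RNA directed against human TRRAP. It is maintained in E. coli through a high-copy ColE1/pUC-type origin and an ampicillin resistance gene (β-lactamase). The bacterial portion also carries an f1 origin, lac regulatory elements and T7/T3 promoters, along with an SV40 origin and SV40 poly(A) signal downstream of the viral cassette.

The transfer cassette is arranged for Tat-independent packaging. An RSV promoter drives a truncated HIV-1 5' LTR, followed by the Ψ packaging signal with adjoining gag sequence and the Rev response element. It ends in a ΔU3 self-inactivating 3' LTR, which disables LTR promoter activity after integration. Inside the provirus, a human U6 RNA polymerase III promoter transcribes the TRRAP-targeting spacer fused to the Streptococcus pyogenes Cas9 gRNA scaffold. A cPPT/CTS element, which aids nuclear import of the viral genome, follows the guide cassette. An EF-1α core promoter with its intron A then drives the puromycin N-acetyltransferase gene for selection of transduced mammalian cells, and a WPRE enhances expression of that transcript.

The plasmid does not encode Cas9. According to the depositor's notes, it is meant to be used with a separate Cas9 lentiviral vector or in cells that already express Cas9, where the guide directs cleavage of TRRAP for gene knockout studies. The guide was designed against two TRRAP reference transcripts and belongs to a human kinome gRNA collection associated with work on optimized sgRNA design. The cloning method is not recorded.
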