Addgene plasmid #76538: TRRAP gRNA (BRDN0001148174)
Purpose: 3rd generation lentiviral gRNA plasmid targeting human TRRAP
Depositing lab: John Doench & David Root. Depositing organization: Broad Institute. Publication: Optimized sgRNA design to maximize activity and minimize off-target effects of CRISPR-Cas9. Doench JG, Fusi N, Sullender M, Hegde M, Vaimberg EW, Donovan KF, Smith I, Tothova Z, Wilen C, Orchard R, Virgin HW, Listgarten J, Root DE. Nat Biotechnol. 2016 Jan 18. doi: 10.1038/nbt.3437. PubMed 26780180.
Backbone
  Vector backbone: lentiGuide-Puro
  Backbone manufacturer: Zhang Lab (Addgene plasmid # 52963)
  Vector type: Mammalian Expression, Lentiviral, CRISPR
  Selectable markers: Puromycin
Growth in bacteria
  Bacterial resistance: Ampicillin, 100 μg/mL
  Growth temperature: 37°C
  Growth strain: DH5alpha
  Copy number: High Copy
Gene/Insert
  Gene/Insert name: TRRAP (alt names: TRRAP; NM_001244580.1)
  gRNA/shRNA sequence: TGGTGTCAAGACAATCACGT
  Species: H. sapiens (human)
  Entrez Gene: TRRAP (a.k.a. DEDDFA, DFNA75, PAF350/400, PAF400, STAF40, TR-AP, Tra1)
  Promoter: hU6
  Cloning method: Unknown
  Sequencing primers: 5′ U6-F; 3′ pS2-R
Terms and licenses: Academic/Nonprofit Terms; Industry Terms: Not Available to Industry
Depositor comments: The gRNA was designed to target the following Genbank reference sequence(s): NM_001244580.1,NM_003496.3. Note that this plasmid does NOT contain Cas9. It should be used in conjunction with lentiCas9-Blast (Addgene #52962) or otherwise with cell lines already expressing Cas9. Browse the full kinome gRNA library at http://www.addgene.org/pooled-library/broadgpp-human-kinome/ or visit http://www.broadinstitute.org/rnai/public/ for detailed protocols and information.
How to cite: TRRAP gRNA (BRDN0001148174) was a gift from John Doench & David Root (Addgene plasmid # 76538 ; http://n2t.net/addgene:76538 ; RRID:Addgene_76538)
