>Addgene plasmid #76538 | TRRAP gRNA (BRDN0001148174) | depositor partial sequence | sequence record 143998 | Target Sequence
TGGTGTCAAGACAATCACGT
