>Addgene plasmid #76538 | TRRAP gRNA (BRDN0001148174) | addgene partial sequence | sequence record 186027 | hU6-F
GTAGAAAGTAATAATTTCTTGGGTAGTTTGCAGCTTTTAAAATTATGTTTTAAAATGGACTATCATATGC
TTACCGTAACTTGAAAGTATTTCGATTTCTTGGCTTTATATATCTTGTGGAAAGGACGAAACACCGTGGT
GTCAAGACAATCACGTGTTTTAGAGCTAGAAATAGCAAGTTAAAATAAGGCTAGTCCGTTATCAACTTGA
AAAAGTGGCACCGAGTCGGTGCTTTTTTAAGCTTGGCGTAACTAGATCTTGAGACAAATGGCAGTATTCA
TCCACAATTTTAAAAGAAAAGGGGGGATTGGGGGGTACAGTGCAGGGGAAAGAATAGTAGACATAATAGC
AACAGACATACAAACTAAAGAATTACAAAAACAAATTACAAAAATTCAAAATTTTCGGGTTTATTACAGG
GACAGCAGAGATCCACTTTGGCGCCGGCTCGAGGGGGCCCGGGTGCAAAGATGGATAAAGTTTTAAACAG
AGAGGAATCTTTGCAGCTAATGGACCTTCTAGGTCTTGAAAGGAGTGGGAATTGGCTCCGGTGCCCGTCA
GTGGGCAGAG
